>Addgene plasmid #195896 | L0-I14 DST GG4-GG5 | addgene full sequence | sequence record 386303 | Addgene NGS Result
AACGCGGCCTTTTTACGGTTCCTGGCCTTTTGCTGGCCTTTTGCTCACATGTTCTTTCCTGCGTTATCCC
CTGATTCTGTGGATAACCGTATTACCGCCTTTGAGTGAGCTGATACCGCTCGCCGCAGCCGAACGACCGA
GCGCAGCGAGTCAGTGAGCGAGGAAGCGGAAGAGCGCCCAATACGCAAACCGCCTCTCCCCGCGCGTTGG
CCGATTCATTAATGCAGCTGGCACGACAGGTTTCCCGACTGGAAAGCGGGCAGTGAGCGCAACGCAATTA
ATGTGAGTTAGCTCACTCATTAGGCACCCCAGGCTTTACACTTTATGCTTCCGGCTCGTATGTTGTGTGG
AATTGTGAGCGGATAACAATTTCACACAGGAAACAGCTATGACCATGATTACGCCAAGCTATTTAGGTGA
CGCGTTAGAATACTCAAGCTATGCATCAAGCTTGGTACCGAGCTCGGATCCACTAGTAACGGCCGCCAGT
GTGCTGGAATTCAGGACGTTGATGGTCTCATACCAACATGCAAATACGCATTGATCAATTACGATCTATG
TATTGTATATTCCTCTCATTGAAACAATTTACAATTATCTCCAGGGGAAATTAGCTAACAATCTAAAAAA
AATATGGAAATGTTGTAGTATAGTACTAAGCTGAGACCTCCGATCCCCTGAATTCTGCAGATATCCATCA
CACTGGCGGCCGCTCGAGCATGCATCTAGAGGGCCCAATTCGCCCTATAGTGAGTCGTATTACAATTCAC
TGGCCGTCGTTTTACAACGTCGTGACTGGGAAAACCCTGGCGTTACCCAACTTAATCGCCTTGCAGCACA
TCCCCCTTTCGCCAGCTGGCGTAATAGCGAAGAGGCCCGCACCGATCGCCCTTCCCAACAGTTGCGCAGC
CTATACGTACGGCAGTTTAAGGTTTACACCTATAAAAGAGAGAGCCGTTATCGTCTGTTTGTGGATGTAC
AGAGTGATATTATTGACACGCCGGGGCGACGGATGGTGATCCCCCTGGCCAGTGCACGTCTGCTGTCAGA
TAAAGTCTCCCGTGAACTTTACCCGGTGGTGCATATCGGGGATGAAAGCTGGCGCATGATGACCACCGAT
ATGGCCAGTGTGCCGGTCTCCGTTATCGGGGAAGAAGTGGCTGATCTCAGCCACCGCGAAAATGACATCA
AAAACGCCATTAACCTGATGTTCTGGGGAATATAAATGTCAGGCATGAGATTATCAAAAAGGATCTTCAC
CTAGATCCTTTTCACGTAGAAAGCCAGTCCGCAGAAACGGTGCTGACCCCGGATGAATGTCAGCTACTGG
GCTATCTGGACAAGGGAAAACGCAAGCGCAAAGAGAAAGCAGGTAGCTTGCAGTGGGCTTACATGGCGAT
AGCTAGACTGGGCGGTTTTATGGACAGCAAGCGAACCGGAATTGCCAGCTGGGGCGCCCTCTGGTAAGGT
TGGGAAGCCCTGCAAAGTAAACTGGATGGCTTTCTTGCCGCCAAGGATCTGATGGCGCAGGGGATCAAGC
TCTGATCAAGAGACAGGATGAGGATCGTTTCGCATGATTGAACAAGATGGATTGCACGCAGGTTCTCCGG
CCGCTTGGGTGGAGAGGCTATTCGGCTATGACTGGGCACAACAGACAATCGGCTGCTCTGATGCCGCCGT
GTTCCGGCTGTCAGCGCAGGGGCGCCCGGTTCTTTTTGTCAAGACCGACCTGTCCGGTGCCCTGAATGAA
CTGCAAGACGAGGCAGCGCGGCTATCGTGGCTGGCCACGACGGGCGTTCCTTGCGCAGCTGTGCTCGACG
TTGTCACTGAAGCGGGAAGGGACTGGCTGCTATTGGGCGAAGTGCCGGGGCAGGATCTCCTGTCATCTCA
CCTTGCTCCTGCCGAGAAAGTATCCATCATGGCTGATGCAATGCGGCGGCTGCATACGCTTGATCCGGCT
ACCTGCCCATTCGACCACCAAGCGAAACATCGCATCGAGCGAGCACGTACTCGGATGGAAGCCGGTCTTG
TCGATCAGGATGATCTGGACGAAGAGCATCAGGGGCTCGCGCCAGCCGAACTGTTCGCCAGGCTCAAGGC
GAGCATGCCCGACGGCGAGGATCTCGTCGTGACCCATGGCGATGCCTGCTTGCCGAATATCATGGTGGAA
AATGGCCGCTTTTCTGGATTCATCGACTGTGGCCGGCTGGGTGTGGCGGACCGCTATCAGGACATAGCGT
TGGCTACCCGTGATATTGCTGAAGAGCTTGGCGGCGAATGGGCTGACCGCTTCCTCGTGCTTTACGGTAT
CGCCGCTCCCGATTCGCAGCGCATCGCCTTCTATCGCCTTCTTGACGAGTTCTTCTGAATTATTAACGCT
TACAATTTCCTGATGCGGTATTTTCTCCTTACGCATCTGTGCGGTATTTCACACCGCATCAGGTGGCACT
TTTCGGGGAAATGTGCGCGGAACCCCTATTTGTTTATTTTTCTAAATACATTCAAATATGTATCCGCTCA
TGAGACAATAACCCTGATAAATGCTTCAATAATAGCACGTGAGGAGGGCCACCATGGCCAAGTTGACCAG
TGCCGTTCCGGTGCTCACCGCGCGCGACGTCGCCGGAGCGGTCGAGTTCTGGACCGACCGGCTCGGGTTC
TCCCGGGACTTCGTGGAGGACGACTTCGCCGGTGTGGTCCGGGACGACGTGACCCTGTTCATCAGCGCGG
TCCAGGACCAGGTGGTGCCGGACAACACCCTGGCCTGGGTGTGGGTGCGCGGCCTGGACGAGCTGTACGC
CGAGTGGTCGGAGGTCGTGTCCACGAACTTCCGGGACGCCTCCGGGCCGGCCATGACCGAGATCGGCGAG
CAGCCGTGGGGGCGGGAGTTCGCCCTGCGCGACCCGGCCGGCAACTGCGTGCACTTCGTGGCCGAGGAGC
AGGACTGACACGTGCTAAAACTTCATTTTTAATTTAAAAGGATCTAGGTGAAGATCCTTTTTGATAATCT
CATGACCAAAATCCCTTAACGTGAGTTTTCGTTCCACTGAGCGTCAGACCCCGTAGAAAAGATCAAAGGA
TCTTCTTGAGATCCTTTTTTTCTGCGCGTAATCTGCTGCTTGCAAACAAAAAAACCACCGCTACCAGCGG
TGGTTTGTTTGCCGGATCAAGAGCTACCAACTCTTTTTCCGAAGGTAACTGGCTTCAGCAGAGCGCAGAT
ACCAAATACTGTTCTTCTAGTGTAGCCGTAGTTAGGCCACCACTTCAAGAACTCTGTAGCACCGCCTACA
TACCTCGCTCTGCTAATCCTGTTACCAGTGGCTGCTGCCAGTGGCGATAAGTCGTGTCTTACCGGGTTGG
ACTCAAGACGATAGTTACCGGATAAGGCGCAGCGGTCGGGCTGAACGGGGGGTTCGTGCACACAGCCCAG
CTTGGAGCGAACGACCTACACCGAACTGAGATACCTACAGCGTGAGCTATGAGAAAGCGCCACGCTTCCC
GAAGGGAGAAAGGCGGACAGGTATCCGGTAAGCGGCAGGGTCGGAACAGGAGAGCGCACGAGGGAGCTTC
CAGGGGGAAACGCCTGGTATCTTTATAGTCCTGTCGGGTTTCGCCACCTCTGACTTGAGCGTCGATTTTT
GTGATGCTCGTCAGGGGGGCGGAGCCTATGGAAAAACGCCAGC
Features (pLannotate 1.2.2; 14 found; start..end, strand, type, name):
     39..172     +  rep_origin     RSF ori (fragment): Plasmids containing the RSF 1030 origin of replication can be propagated in E. coli cells that contain additional plasmids with compatible origins.
    174..266     +  CDS            lacI (fragment): lac repressor; lacI; The lac repressor binds to the lac operator to inhibit transcription in E. coli. This inhibition can be relieved by adding lactose or isopropyl-β-D-thiogalactopyranoside (IPTG).
    279..300     +  protein_bind   CAP binding site: CAP binding activates transcription in the presence of cAMP. E. coli catabolite activator protein
    315..345     +  promoter       lac promoter: promoter for the E. coli lac operon
    353..369     +  protein_bind   lac operator: The lac repressor binds to the lac operator to inhibit transcription in E. coli. This inhibition can be relieved by adding lactose or isopropyl-β-D-thiogalactopyranoside (IPTG). lac repressor encoded by lacI
    744..762     -  promoter       T7 promoter: promoter for bacteriophage T7 RNA polymerase
    765..912     +  CDS            lacZα (fragment): LacZα fragment of β-galactosidase; lacZ fragment
    922..1225    +  CDS            ccdB (fragment): CcdB, a bacterial toxin that poisons DNA gyrase; ccdB; Plasmids containing the ccdB gene cannot be propagated in standard E. coli strains.
   1273..1542    +  CDS            tnpA (fragment): TN5P_ECOLX - Also known as tnp. Experimental evidence at protein level: Swiss-Prot protein existence level 1. Mediates transposition of transposon Tn5 by a 'cut and paste' mechanism. First, the monomeric transposase binds the 19 bp inverted DNA repeats flanking the transposon. Then, dimerization of the DNA- bound transposase creates a synaptic DNA complex. After nicking of the first DNA strand, excision of the transposon proceeds through a series of intermediates. The transposase then mediates the insertion of the transposon at a new site by strand transfer. The activity of the wild- type tran
   1574..2368    +  CDS            NeoR/KanR: aminoglycoside phosphotransferase from Tn5; aph(3')-II (or nptII); confers resistance to neomycin, kanamycin, and G418 (Geneticin®)
   2389..2439    -  misc_feature   bom (fragment): basis of mobility region from pBR322
   2466..2554    +  promoter       AmpR promoter (fragment): bla
   2574..2948    +  CDS            BleoR: antibiotic-binding protein; Sh ble from Streptoalloteichus hindustanus; confers resistance to bleomycin, phleomycin, and Zeocin™
   3086..3674    +  rep_origin     ori: high-copy-number ColE1/pMB1/pBR322/pUC origin of replication
