[The description below was written by a language model from this plasmid's Addgene catalogue record and pLannotate feature annotations shown in this document.]
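Description:
L0-I14 DST GG4-GG5 is a Level 0 part plasmid for Golden Gate assembly, built by TOPO cloning a short synthetic insert into the pCR-BluntII-TOPO backbone. It is a small (about 3.7 kb) bacterial storage vector rather than an expression construct. It replicates in E. coli from a high-copy ColE1/pUC-type origin and is selected with kanamycin through the Tn5-derived NeoR/KanR (aph(3')-II) gene. The backbone also carries a Sh ble bleomycin/Zeocin resistance gene.

The remaining annotated features are standard for this commercial backbone: a CAP binding site, lac promoter and lac operator upstream of the cloning region, a T7 promoter on the opposite strand, and fragments of lacZα and ccdB. In this vector family, these fragments form a lethal fusion that is disrupted when an insert is ligated in, so that recombinants are favoured. Short hits to lacI, RSF ori, tnpA and bom are partial matches and are probably backbone remnants rather than functional elements.

The payload is a 171 bp synthetic DST element, described as a destabilization RNA tag of the SAUR type and flanked by GG4 and GG5 Golden Gate linkers. The feature table does not annotate this insert, but it presumably lies in the unannotated gap between the lac operator and the T7 promoter. DST elements from SAUR transcripts are known as sequences that shorten mRNA half-life in plants. The defined linkers should allow the part to be released and placed at a fixed position in higher-level transcriptional units, although the record does not name the Type IIS enzyme. The plasmid belongs to a toolkit for integrase-based recording of gene expression during plant development, where such a tag would serve to reduce transcript stability of an assembled gene.
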