Addgene plasmid #195896: L0-I14 DST GG4-GG5
Purpose: Level 0 DST (destabilization RNA tag: SAUR tag) with GG4 GG5 golden gate linkers
Depositing lab: Jennifer Nemhauser. Depositing organization: University of Washington. Publication: An integrase toolbox to record gene-expression during plant development. Guiziou S, Maranas CJ, Chu JC, Nemhauser JL. Nat Commun. 2023 Apr 3;14(1):1844. doi: 10.1038/s41467-023-37607-5. PubMed 37012288.
Backbone
  Vector backbone: pCR-BluntII-TOPO
  Backbone manufacturer: Thermo Fisher Scientific
  Backbone size w/o insert (bp): 3512
  Vector type: Synthetic Biology
Growth in bacteria
  Bacterial resistance: Kanamycin, 50 μg/mL
  Growth temperature: 37°C
  Growth strain: DH5alpha
  Copy number: High Copy
Gene/Insert
  Gene/Insert name: DST
  Species: Synthetic
  Insert size (bp): 171
  Cloning method: TOPO Cloning
Terms and licenses: Academic/Nonprofit Terms; Industry Terms: Not Available to Industry
How to cite: L0-I14 DST GG4-GG5 was a gift from Jennifer Nemhauser (Addgene plasmid # 195896 ; http://n2t.net/addgene:195896 ; RRID:Addgene_195896)
