>Addgene plasmid #195896 | L0-I14 DST GG4-GG5 | depositor partial sequence | sequence record 380962 | L0-I14 DST GG4-GG5 sequence 171 bps
GGATCGGAGGTCTCAGCTTAGTACTATACTACAACATTTCCATATTTTTTTTAGATTGTTAGCTAATTTC
CCCTGGAGATAATTGTAAATTGTTTCAATGAGAGGAATATACAATACATAGATCGTAATTGATCAATGCG
TATTTGCATGTTGGTATGAGACCATCAACGT
